>Addgene plasmid #144143 | TFORF2679 | addgene full sequence | sequence record 396223 | Addgene NGS Result
TTAATGTAGTCTTATGCAATACTCTTGTAGTCTTGCAACATGGTAACGATGAGTTAGCAACATGCCTTAC
AAGGAGAGAAAAAGCACCGTGCATGCCGATTGGTGGAAGTAAGGTGGTACGATCGTGCCTTATTAGGAAG
GCAACAGACGGGTCTGACATGGATTGGACGAACCACTGAATTGCCGCATTGCAGAGATATTGTATTTAAG
TGCCTAGCTCGATACATAAACGGGTCTCTCTGGTTAGACCAGATCTGAGCCTGGGAGCTCTCTGGCTAAC
TAGGGAACCCACTGCTTAAGCCTCAATAAAGCTTGCCTTGAGTGCTTCAAGTAGTGTGTGCCCGTCTGTT
GTGTGACTCTGGTAACTAGAGATCCCTCAGACCCTTTTAGTCAGTGTGGAAAATCTCTAGCAGTGGCGCC
CGAACAGGGACTTGAAAGCGAAAGGGAAACCAGAGGAGCTCTCTCGACGCAGGACTCGGCTTGCTGAAGC
GCGCACGGCAAGAGGCGAGGGGCGGCGACTGGTGAGTACGCCAAAAATTTTGACTAGCGGAGGCTAGAAG
GAGAGAGATGGGTGCGAGAGCGTCAGTATTAAGCGGGGGAGAATTAGATCGCGATGGGAAAAAATTCGGT
TAAGGCCAGGGGGAAAGAAAAAATATAAATTAAAACATATAGTATGGGCAAGCAGGGAGCTAGAACGATT
CGCAGTTAATCCTGGCCTGTTAGAAACATCAGAAGGCTGTAGACAAATACTGGGACAGCTACAACCATCC
CTTCAGACAGGATCAGAAGAACTTAGATCATTATATAATACAGTAGCAACCCTCTATTGTGTGCATCAAA
GGATAGAGATAAAAGACACCAAGGAAGCTTTAGACAAGATAGAGGAAGAGCAAAACAAAAGTAAGACCAC
CGCACAGCAAGCGGCCGCTGATCTTCAGACCTGGAGGAGGAGATATGAGGGACAATTGGAGAAGTGAATT
ATATAAATATAAAGTAGTAAAAATTGAACCATTAGGAGTAGCACCCACCAAGGCAAAGAGAAGAGTGGTG
CAGAGAGAAAAAAGAGCAGTGGGAATAGGAGCTTTGTTCCTTGGGTTCTTGGGAGCAGCAGGAAGCACTA
TGGGCGCAGCGTCAATGACGCTGACGGTACAGGCCAGACAATTATTGTCTGGTATAGTGCAGCAGCAGAA
CAATTTGCTGAGGGCTATTGAGGCGCAACAGCATCTGTTGCAACTCACAGTCTGGGGCATCAAGCAGCTC
CAGGCAAGAATCCTGGCTGTGGAAAGATACCTAAAGGATCAACAGCTCCTGGGGATTTGGGGTTGCTCTG
GAAAACTCATTTGCACCACTGCTGTGCCTTGGAATGCTAGTTGGAGTAATAAATCTCTGGAACAGATTTG
GAATCACACGACCTGGATGGAGTGGGACAGAGAAATTAACAATTACACAAGCTTAATACACTCCTTAATT
GAAGAATCGCAAAACCAGCAAGAAAAGAATGAACAAGAATTATTGGAATTAGATAAATGGGCAAGTTTGT
GGAATTGGTTTAACATAACAAATTGGCTGTGGTATATAAAATTATTCATAATGATAGTAGGAGGCTTGGT
AGGTTTAAGAATAGTTTTTGCTGTACTTTCTATAGTGAATAGAGTTAGGCAGGGATATTCACCATTATCG
TTTCAGACCCACCTCCCAACCCCGAGGGGACCCATGCATTGCATCTCAATTAGTCAGCAACCAGGTGTGG
AAAGTCCCCAGGCTCCCCAGCAGGCAGAAGTATGCAAAGCATGCGTCTCAATTAGTCAGCAACCATAGTC
CCGCCCCTAACTCCGCCCATCCCGCCCCTAACTCCGCCCAGTTCCGCCCATTCTCCGCCCCATGGCTGAC
TAATTTTTTTTATTTATGCAGAGGCCGAGGCCGCCTCGGCCTCTGAGCTATTCCAGAAGTAGTGAGGAGG
CTTTTTTGGAGGCCTAGGCTTTTGCAAAAAGCTTTCTAGAGGTACCACCGGAGCTTACCATGACCGAGTA
CAAGCCCACGGTGCGCCTCGCCACCCGCGACGACGTCCCCAGGGCCGTACGCACCCTCGCCGCCGCGTTC
GCCGACTACCCCGCCACGCGCCACACCGTCGATCCGGACCGCCACATCGAGCGGGTCACCGAGCTGCAAG
AACTCTTCCTCACGCGCGTCGGGCTCGACATCGGCAAGGTGTGGGTCGCGGACGACGGCGCCGCCGTGGC
GGTCTGGACCACGCCGGAGAGCGTCGAAGCGGGGGCGGTGTTCGCCGAGATCGGCCCGCGCATGGCCGAG
TTGAGCGGTTCCCGGCTGGCCGCGCAGCAACAGATGGAAGGCCTCCTGGCGCCGCACCGGCCCAAGGAGC
CCGCGTGGTTCCTGGCCACCGTCGGCGTCTCGCCCGACCACCAGGGCAAGGGTCTGGGCAGCGCCGTCGT
GCTCCCCGGAGTGGAGGCGGCCGAGCGCGCCGGGGTGCCCGCCTTCCTGGAGACCTCCGCGCCCCGCAAC
CTCCCCTTCTACGAGCGGCTCGGCTTCACCGTCACCGCCGACGTCGAGGTGCCCGAAGGACCGCGCACCT
GGTGCATGACCCGCAAGCCCGGTGCCAGTTAACGAATTCTAGATCTTGAGACAAATGGCAGTATTCATCC
ACAATTTTAAAAGAAAAGGGGGGATTGGGGGGTACAGTGCAGGGGAAAGAATAGTAGACATAATAGCAAC
AGACATACAAACTAAAGAATTACAAAAACAAATTACAAAAATTCAAAATTTTCGGGTTTATTACAGGGAC
AGCAGAGATCCACTTTGGCGCCGGCTCGAGGCCTGCAGGTGCAAAGATGGATAAAGTTTTAAACAGAGAG
GAATCTTTGCAGCTAATGGACCTTCTAGGTCTTGAAAGGAGTGGGAATTGGCTCCGGTGCCCGTCAGTGG
GCAGAGCGCACATCGCCCACAGTCCCCGAGAAGTTGGGGGGAGGGGTCGGCAATTGAACCGGTGCCTAGA
GAAGGTGGCGCGGGGTAAACTGGGAAAGTGATGTCGTGTACTGGCTCCGCCTTTTTCCCGAGGGTGGGGG
AGAACCGTATATAAGTGCAGTAGTCGCCGTGAACGTTCTTTTTCGCAACGGGTTTGCCGCCAGAACACAG
GTAAGTGCCGTGTGTGGTTCCCGCGGGCCTGGCCTCTTTACGGGTTATGGCCCTTGCGTGCCTTGAATTA
CTTCCACCTGGCTGCAGTACGTGATTCTTGATCCCGAGCTTCGGGTTGGAAGTGGGTGGGAGAGTTCGAG
GCCTTGCGCTTAAGGAGCCCCTTCGCCTCGTGCTTGAGTTGAGGCCTGGCCTGGGCGCTGGGGCCGCCGC
GTGCGAATCTGGTGGCACCTTCGCGCCTGTCTCGCTGCTTTCGATAAGTCTCTAGCCATTTAAAATTTTT
GATGACCTGCTGCGACGCTTTTTTTCTGGCAAGATAGTCTTGTAAATGCGGGCCAAGATCTGCACACTGG
TATTTCGGTTTTTGGGGCCGCGGGCGGCGACGGGGCCCGTGCGTCCCAGCGCACATGTTCGGCGAGGCGG
GGCCTGCGAGCGCGGCCACCGAGAATCGGACGGGGGTAGTCTCAAGCTGGCCGGCCTGCTCTGGTGCCTG
GCCTCGCGCCGCCGTGTATCGCCCCGCCCTGGGCGGCAAGGCTGGCCCGGTCGGCACCAGTTGCGTGAGC
GGAAAGATGGCCGCTTCCCGGCCCTGCTGCAGGGAGCTCAAAATGGAGGACGCGGCGCTCGGGAGAGCGG
GCGGGTGAGTCACCCACACAAAGGAAAAGGGCCTTTCCGTCCTCAGCCGTCGCTTCATGTGACTCCACGG
AGTACCGGGCGCCGTCCAGGCACCTCGATTAGTTCTCGAGCTTTTGGAGTACGTCGTCTTTAGGTTGGGG
GGAGGGGTTTTATGCGATGGAGTTTCCCCACACTGAGTGGGTGGAGACTGAAGTTAGGCCAGCTTGGCAC
TTGATGTAATTCTCCTTGGAATTTGCCCTTTTTGAGTTTGGATCTTGGTTCATTCTCAAGCCTCAGACAG
TGGTTCAAAGTTTTTTTCTTCCATTTCAGGTGTCGTGAGGCTAGCACCGCCACCATGCTGCCTCCAAAGC
ACTTGTCTGCCACCAAACCTAAGAAGTCCTGGGCCCCAAATCTGTATGAGCTAGACAGTGACTTGACTAA
GGAGCCGGATGTCATCATAGGAGAAGGTCCAACTGACTCTGAGTTTTTTCATCAGAGGTTTCGGAACCTA
ATCTATGTGGAATTTGTTGGGCCTCGGAAGACCCTGATCAAACTCCGAAACCTCTGCCTCGATTGGTTGC
AGCCGGAGACCCGCACCAAGGAGGAGATCATCGAGCTCTTGGTCCTTGAGCAGTACCTGACCATCATCCC
TGAAAAGCTCAAGCCTTGGGTGCGAGCAAAAAAGCCGGAGAACTGTGAGAAGCTCGTCACTCTGCTGGAG
AATTACAAGGAGATGTACCAACCAGAAGACGACAACAACAGTGACGTGACCAGCGACGACGACATGACCC
GGAACAGAAGAGAGTCCTCACCACCTCACTCAGTCCATTCTTTCAGTGACCGGGACTGGGACCGGAGGGG
CAGAAGCAGAGACATGGAGCCACGAGACCGCTGGTCCCACACCAGGAACCCAAGAAGCAGGATGCCTCCG
CGGGATCTTTCCCTTCCTGTGGTGGCGAAAACAAGCTTTGAAATGGACAGAGAGGACGACAGGGACTCCA
GGGCTTATGAGTCCCGATCTCAGGATGCTGAATCATACCAAAATGTGGTGGACCTCGCTGAGGACAGGAA
ACCTCACAACACAATCCAGGACAACATGGAAAACTACAGGAAGCTGCTCTCCCTCGTGCAGCTTGCTGAA
GACGATGGCCACTCCCACATGACGCAGGGCCACTCATCAAGATCCAAGAGAAGTGCCTACCCAAGCACCA
GTCGAGGTCTAAAAACTATGCCTGAAGCCAAAAAATCAACCCACCGGCGGGGGATTTGTGAAGATGAATC
TTCCCACGGAGTGATAATGGAAAAATTCATCAAGGATGTGTCACGCAGTTCCAAATCGGGAAGAGCAAGG
GAGTCAAGCGACCGGTCACAGAGATTCCCCAGAATGTCAGATGATAACTGGAAGGACATTTCATTGAACA
AGAGGGAGTCAGTGATCCAGCAGCGGGTTTATGAAGGGAATGCATTTAGGGGAGGCTTTAGGTTTAATTC
AACCCTTGTTTCCAGAAAGAGAGTTCTTGAAAGAAAGAGGCGCTATCATTTTGACACAGATGGGAAGGGC
TCGATTCACGATCAAAAAGGCTGTCCCAGGAAGAAGCCCTTTGAATGTGGTAGTGAGATGAGAAAAGCCA
TGAGCGTGAGCAGCCTGAGCAGCCTCAGCTCCCCCTCCTTTACCGAGTCACAGCCAATTGATTTTGGGGC
AATGCCATATGTATGTGATGAGTGTGGGAGGTCGTTCAGTGTCATCTCAGAATTTGTTGAGCACCAGATC
ATGCATACTAGAGAGAACCTCTATGAGTATGGTGAGTCCTTTATCCACAGTGTGGCTGTCAGTGAAGTTC
AGAAAAGTCAGGTTGGAGGGAAACGTTTTGAATGTAAGGACTGTGGAGAGACCTTCAATAAGAGTGCCGC
CTTGGCTGAACATCGGAAGATTCATGCTAGAGGTTATCTTGTGGAATGTAAGAATCAGGAATGTGAGGAA
GCCTTCATGCCTAGCCCCACCTTTAGTGAGCTTCAGAAAATATATGGCAAAGACAAATTCTACGAGTGCA
GGGTGTGTAAGGAAACCTTCCTTCATAGTTCTGCCCTGATTGAGCACCAGAAAATCCACTTTGGGGATGA
CAAAGATAATGAGCGTGAACATGAACGTGAACGTGAACGTGAGCGCGGGGAAACCTTTAGGCCCAGCCCA
GCCCTTAATGAGTTTCAGAAAATGTATGGTAAAGAGAAAATGTACGAATGTAAGGTGTGTGGGGAGACTT
TCCTTCATAGCTCATCCCTGAAAGAACATCAGAAAATCCATACTAGAGGGAACCCATTTGAAAACAAGGG
TAAAGTGTGTGAGGAAACCTTTATTCCTGGTCAGTCCCTTAAAAGGCGTCAGAAAACTTACAATAAGGAG
AAGCTCTGTGACTTTACAGATGGCCGGGATGCCTTCATGCAAAGCTCAGAGCTCAGTGAGCATCAGAAAA
TTCATTCTCGAAAGAACCTCTTTGAAGGCAGAGGGTATGAGAAATCTGTCATTCATAGTGGGCCATTCAC
TGAATCTCAGAAGAGTCATACTATAACAAGACCTCTTGAAAGTGATGAGGACGAAAAGGCGTTCACCATT
AGCTCTAACCCCTATGAAAACCAGAAGATTCCCACTAAGGAAAATGTCTATGAGGCAAAATCATATGAGA
GGTCTGTTATTCATAGCTTAGCCTCTGTGGAAGCTCAGAAAAGTCACAGTGTAGCAGGGCCCAGTAAACC
AAAAGTAATGGCAGAGTCTACCATTCAGAGCTTCGATGCTATCAACCATCAGAGAGTTCGTGCTGGAGGG
AACACCTCTGAAGGAAGGGAATACAGTAGGTCTGTTATCCATAGCTTAGTGGCTTCCAAACCTCCAAGAA
GTCACAATGGAAATGAATTGGTGGAATCTAATGAGAAGGGAGAATCCTCCATTTATATCTCAGACCTTAA
TGATAAGCGACAGAAGATTCCTGCCAGAGAGAACCCTTGTGAAGGGGGCAGTAAGAATCGCAACTATGAA
GACTCTGTCATACAGAGTGTATTCCGTGCCAAACCTCAGAAAAGTGTTCCTGGAGAGGGATCTGGTGAGT
TTAAGAAGGATGGCGAATTCTCTGTTCCCAGCTCAAATGTCCGTGAATACCAGAAGGCTCGTGCTAAAAA
GAAATACATTGAGCATAGGAGCAATGAGACCTCTGTAATTCACTCTCTGCCTTTTGGTGAACAAACATTT
CGCCCTCGAGGGATGCTCTATGAATGTCAGGAGTGTGGGGAGTGCTTTGCTCATAGCTCTGACCTCACTG
AGCACCAGAAGATTCATGATAGGGAGAAGCCCTCTGGAAGCAGAAACTATGAATGGTCTGTCATTCGCAG
CTTGGCCCCTACTGACCCTCAAACAAGTTACGCCCAAGAGCAGTATGCTAAAGAGCAAGCGCGGAACAAA
TGTAAGGACTTCAGACAATTTTTTGCTACCAGCGAAGACCTCAACACAAACCAGAAAATCTATGACCAAG
AGAAGTCTCATGGCGAGGAGTCTCAAGGCGAGAATACTGATGGGGAGGAGACCCACAGCGAGGAGACCCA
TGGTCAGGAGACAATTGAAGACCCTGTCATTCAAGGCTCAGACATGGAAGACCCTCAGAAGGATGACCCT
GATGACAAAATCTATGAATGTGAGGACTGTGGCCTGGGCTTTGTGGATCTCACAGACCTCACAGACCATC
AGAAAGTCCACAGCAGGAAGTGCCTGGTTGACAGTCGGGAGTACACACATTCTGTAATTCACACCCATTC
CATCAGCGAGTATCAGAGAGATTACACTGGAGAGCAGCTGTATGAATGTCCAAAGTGTGGGGAATCTTTT
ATTCATAGCTCATTCCTTTTCGAGCATCAGAGAATCCATGAACAAGACCAGTTGTATTCCATGAAGGGGT
GTGATGATGGTTTTATTGCCCTCTTGCCCATGAAGCCACGGAGGAATCGTGCTGCAGAGAGGAATCCTGC
TCTTGCTGGGTCGGCCATTCGATGCCTTTTGTGTGGACAAGGCTTCATTCATAGCTCTGCCCTTAATGAG
CATATGAGACTTCATAGGGAAGATGATTTACTGGAGCAGAGCCAGATGGCTGAGGAAGCTATCATTCCAG
GCTTAGCCCTCACTGAGTTTCAGAGAAGTCAGACCGAAGAGAGACTCTTTGAATGTGCAGTCTGTGGAGA
ATCTTTCGTCAACCCAGCAGAACTTGCAGATCACGTAACTGTTCATAAGAATGAGCCCTATGAGTACGGG
TCCTCCTATACTCACACCTCATTTCTTACTGAGCCCCTCAAAGGAGCTATACCATTCTATGAATGCAAGG
ATTGTGGTAAGTCCTTTATTCATAGCACAGTCCTCACTAAACATAAGGAGCTTCATCTGGAAGAAGAAGA
AGAAGATGAAGCAGCAGCAGCTGCAGCAGCAGCAGCCCAGGAAGTTGAAGCCAATGTCCATGTTCCACAA
GTAGTTCTGAGGATTCAGGGCTTAAACGTAGAGGCTGCTGAGCCAGAAGTGGAGGCTGCCGAGCCAGAAG
TGGAGGCTGCTGAGCCAGAAGTGGAGGCTGCTGAGCCAAACGGAGAGGCTGAAGGGCCAGATGGAGAGGC
TGCAGAGCCCATTGGAGAGGCTGGACAGCCAAATGGAGAGGCCGAGCAGCCAAATGGGGATGCTGATGAG
CCAGATGGTGCAGGTATTGAAGACCCAGAAGAAAGAGCTGAAGAGCCAGAGGGAAAAGCTGAAGAGCCAG
AGGGAGATGCCGACGAGCCTGACGGTGTGGGAATTGAAGACCCAGAAGAAGGTGAAGATCAAGAGATTCA
GGTAGAAGAACCATACTATGACTGCCATGAATGCACAGAAACCTTCACTTCCAGCACAGCATTCAGTGAA
CACCTGAAAACTCATGCCAGCATGATCATATTTGAGCCTGCAAATGCCTTTGGGGAGTGCTCAGGCTACA
TCGAACGTGCCAGCACCAGCACAGGTGGTGCCAATCAAGCTGATGAGAAGTACTTCAAATGTGACGTCTG
TGGGCAGCTCTTCAATGACCGCCTGTCCCTCGCCAGACACCAGAATACCCACACTGGCTAGTAATGAACT
AGTCCGTAACTTGAAAGTATTTCGATTTCTTGGCTTTATATATCTTGTGGAAAGGACGACTGGTGGACGT
GTGCGGTTATGGTACGCGTTAAGTCGACAATCAACCTCTGGATTACAAAATTTGTGAAAGATTGACTGGT
ATTCTTAACTATGTTGCTCCTTTTACGCTATGTGGATACGCTGCTTTAATGCCTTTGTATCATGCTATTG
CTTCCCGTATGGCTTTCATTTTCTCCTCCTTGTATAAATCCTGGTTGCTGTCTCTTTATGAGGAGTTGTG
GCCCGTTGTCAGGCAACGTGGCGTGGTGTGCACTGTGTTTGCTGACGCAACCCCCACTGGTTGGGGCATT
GCCACCACCTGTCAGCTCCTTTCCGGGACTTTCGCTTTCCCCCTCCCTATTGCCACGGCGGAACTCATCG
CCGCCTGCCTTGCCCGCTGCTGGACAGGGGCTCGGCTGTTGGGCACTGACAATTCCGTGGTGTTGTCGGG
GAAATCATCGTCCTTTCCTTGGCTGCTCGCCTGTGTTGCCACCTGGATTCTGCGCGGGACGTCCTTCTGC
TACGTCCCTTCGGCCCTCAATCCAGCGGACCTTCCTTCCCGCGGCCTGCTGCCGGCTCTGCGGCCTCTTC
CGCGTCTTCGCCTTCGCCCTCAGACGAGTCGGATCTCCCTTTGGGCCGCCTCCCCGCGTCGACTTTAAGA
CCAATGACTTACAAGGCAGCTGTAGATCTTAGCCACTTTTTAAAAGAAAAGGGGGGACTGGAAGGGCTAA
TTCACTCCCAACGAAGACAAGATCTGCTTTTTGCTTGTACTGGGTCTCTCTGGTTAGACCAGATCTGAGC
CTGGGAGCTCTCTGGCTAACTAGGGAACCCACTGCTTAAGCCTCAATAAAGCTTGCCTTGAGTGCTTCAA
GTAGTGTGTGCCCGTCTGTTGTGTGACTCTGGTAACTAGAGATCCCTCAGACCCTTTTAGTCAGTGTGGA
AAATCTCTAGCAGTACGTATAGTAGTTCATGTCATCTTATTATTCAGTATTTATAACTTGCAAAGAAATG
AATATCAGAGAGTGAGAGGAACTTGTTTATTGCAGCTTATAATGGTTACAAATAAAGCAATAGCATCACA
AATTTCACAAATAAAGCATTTTTTTCACTGCATTCTAGTTGTGGTTTGTCCAAACTCATCAATGTATCTT
ATCATGTCTGGCTCTAGCTATCCCGCCCCTAACTCCGCCCATCCCGCCCCTAACTCCGCCCAGTTCCGCC
CATTCTCCGCCCCATGGCTGACTAATTTTTTTTATTTATGCAGAGGCCGAGGCCGCCTCGGCCTCTGAGC
TATTCCAGAAGTAGTGAGGAGGCTTTTTTGGAGGCCTAGGGACGTACCCAATTCGCCCTATAGTGAGTCG
TATTACGCGCGCTCACTGGCCGTCGTTTTACAACGTCGTGACTGGGAAAACCCTGGCGTTACCCAACTTA
ATCGCCTTGCAGCACATCCCCCTTTCGCCAGCTGGCGTAATAGCGAAGAGGCCCGCACCGATCGCCCTTC
CCAACAGTTGCGCAGCCTGAATGGCGAATGGG
[124 nt withheld, positions 10463-10586]
C
[91 nt withheld, positions 10588-10678]
A
[49 nt withheld, positions 10680-10728]
CCTTTGACGTTGGAGTCCACGTTCTTT
[37 nt withheld, positions 10756-10792]
ACCCTATCTCGGTCTATTCTTTTGATTTATAAGGGATTTTGCCGATTTCGGCCTATTGGTTAAAAAATGA
GCTGATTTAACAAAAATTTAACGCGAATTTTAACAAAATATTAACGCTTACAATTTAGGTGGCACTTTTC
GGGGAAATGTGCGCGGAACCCCTATTTGTTTATTTTTCTAAATACATTCAAATATGTATCCGCTCATGAG
ACAATAACCCTGATAAATGCTTCAATAATATTGAAAAAGGAAGAGTATGAGTATTCAACATTTCCGTGTC
GCCCTTATTCCCTTTTTTGCGGCATTTTGCCTTCCTGTTTTTGCTCACCCAGAAACGCTGGTGAAAGTAA
AAGATGCTGAAGATCAGTTGGGTGCACGAGTGGGTTACATCGAACTGGATCTCAACAGCGGTAAGATCCT
TGAGAGTTTTCGCCCCGAAGAACGTTTTCCAATGATGAGCACTTTTAAAGTTCTGCTATGTGGCGCGGTA
TTATCCCGTATTGACGCCGGGCAAGAGCAACTCGGTCGCCGCATACACTATTCTCAGAATGACTTGGTTG
AGTACTCACCAGTCACAGAAAAGCATCTTACGGATGGCATGACAGTAAGAGAATTATGCAGTGCTGCCAT
AACCATGAGTGATAACACTGCGGCCAACTTACTTCTGACAACGATCGGAGGACCGAAGGAGCTAACCGCT
TTTTTGCACAACATGGGGGATCATGTAACTCGCCTTGATCGTTGGGAACCGGAGCTGAATGAAGCCATAC
CAAACGACGAGCGTGACACCACGATGCCTGTAGCAATGGCAACAACGTTGCGCAAACTATTAACTGGCGA
ACTACTTACTCTAGCTTCCCGGCAACAATTAATAGACTGGATGGAGGCGGATAAAGTTGCAGGACCACTT
CTGCGCTCGGCCCTTCCGGCTGGCTGGTTTATTGCTGATAAATCTGGAGCCGGTGAGCGTGGGTCTCGCG
GTATCATTGCAGCACTGGGGCCAGATGGTAAGCCCTCCCGTATCGTAGTTATCTACACGACGGGGAGTCA
GGCAACTATGGATGAACGAAATAGACAGATCGCTGAGATAGGTGCCTCACTGATTAAGCATTGGTAACTG
TCAGACCAAGTTTACTCATATATACTTTAGATTGATTTAAAACTTCATTTTTAATTTAAAAGGATCTAGG
TGAAGATCCTTTTTGATAATCTCATGACCAAAATCCCTTAACGTGAGTTTTCGTTCCACTGAGCGTCAGA
CCCCGTAGAAAAGATCAAAGGATCTTCTTGAGATCCTTTTTTTCTGCGCGTAATCTGCTGCTTGCAAACA
AAAAAACCACCGCTACCAGCGGTGGTTTGTTTGCCGGATCAAGAGCTACCAACTCTTTTTCCGAAGGTAA
CTGGCTTCAGCAGAGCGCAGATACCAAATACTGTTCTTCTAGTGTAGCCGTAGTTAGGCCACCACTTCAA
GAACTCTGTAGCACCGCCTACATACCTCGCTCTGCTAATCCTGTTACCAGTGGCTGCTGCCAGTGGCGAT
AAGTCGTGTCTTACCGGGTTGGACTCAAGACGATAGTTACCGGATAAGGCGCAGCGGTCGGGCTGAACGG
GGGGTTCGTGCACACAGCCCAGCTTGGAGCGAACGACCTACACCGAACTGAGATACCTACAGCGTGAGCT
ATGAGAAAGCGCCACGCTTCCCGAAGGGAGAAAGGCGGACAGGTATCCGGTAAGCGGCAGGGTCGGAACA
GGAGAGCGCACGAGGGAGCTTCCAGGGGGAAACGCCTGGTATCTTTATAGTCCTGTCGGGTTTCGCCACC
TCTGACTTGAGCGTCGATTTTTGTGATGCTCGTCAGGGGGGCGGAGCCTATGGAAAAACGCCAGCAACGC
GGCCTTTTTACGGTTCCTGGCCTTTTGCTGGCCTTTTGCTCACATGTTCTTTCCTGCGTTATCCCCTGAT
TCTGTGGATAACCGTATTACCGCCTTTGAGTGAGCTGATACCGCTCGCCGCAGCCGAACGACCGAGCGCA
GCGAGTCAGTGAGCGAGGAAGCGGAAGAGCGCCCAATACGCAAACCGCCTCTCCCCGCGCGTTGGCCGAT
TCATTAATGCAGCTGGCACGACAGGTTTCCCGACTGGAAAGCGGGCAGTGAGCGCAACGCAATTAATGTG
AGTTAGCTCACTCATTAGGCACCCCAGGCTTTACACTTTATGCTTCCGGCTCGTATGTTGTGTGGAATTG
TGAGCGGATAACAATTTCACACAGGAAACAGCTATGACCATGATTACGCCAAGCGCGCAATTAACCCTCA
CTAAAGGGAACAAAAGCTGGAGCTGCAAGC
Features (pLannotate 1.2.2; 31 found; start..end, strand, type, name):
      5..231     +  promoter       RSV promoter: Rous sarcoma virus enhancer/promoter
    232..412     +  LTR            5' LTR (truncated): truncated 5' long terminal repeat (LTR) from HIV-1
    459..584     +  misc_feature   HIV-1 Ψ: packaging signal of human immunodeficiency virus type 1
    568..931     +  CDS            HIV-1 gag (fragment): gag protein from human immunodeficiency virus 1; gag
   1077..1310    +  misc_feature   RRE: The Rev response element (RRE) of HIV-1 allows for Rev-dependent mRNA export from the nucleus to the cytoplasm.
   1687..1713    +  CDS            Rev (fragment): human immunodeficiency virus 1 (HIV-1) Rev protein; rev; enhances nuclear export of unspliced and incompletely spliced viral mRNAs
   1720..1743    +  promoter       SV40 promoter (fragment): SV40 early promoter
   1744..1815    +  promoter       SV40 promoter (fragment): SV40 enhancer and early promoter
   1839..1974    +  rep_origin     SV40 ori: SV40 origin of replication
   2020..2616    +  CDS            PuroR (fragment): puromycin N-acetyltransferase; pac from Streptomyces; confers resistance to puromycin
   2665..2782    +  misc_feature   cPPT/CTS: central polypurine tract and central termination sequence of HIV-1
   2847..2913    +  CDS            small t antigen (fragment): SV40 (simian virus 40) small t antigen
   2920..4098    +  promoter       EF-1α promoter: strong constitutive promoter for human elongation factor EF-1α
   4115..8878    +  CDS            PEG3: PEG3_HUMAN - Also known as KIAA0287, ZSCAN24. Experimental evidence at protein level: Swiss-Prot protein existence level 1. Induces apoptosis in cooperation with SIAH1A. Acts as a mediator between p53/TP53 and BAX in a neuronal death pathway that is activated by DNA damage. Acts synergistically with TRAF2 and inhibits TNF induced apoptosis through activation of NF-kappa-B (By similarity). Possesses a tumor suppressing activity in glioma cells. From Homo sapiens (Human).
   8894..8947    +  promoter       U6 promoter (fragment): RNA polymerase III promoter for human U6 snRNA
   8989..9577    +  misc_feature   WPRE: woodchuck hepatitis virus posttranscriptional regulatory element
   9628..9647    +  misc_feature   cPPT/CTS (fragment): central polypurine tract and central termination sequence of HIV-1
   9649..9882    +  LTR            3' LTR (ΔU3): self-inactivating 3' long terminal repeat (LTR) from HIV-1
   9960..10081   +  polyA_signal   SV40 poly(A) signal: SV40 polyadenylation signal
  10121..10256   +  rep_origin     SV40 ori: SV40 origin of replication
  10277..10295   -  promoter       T7 promoter: promoter for bacteriophage T7 RNA polymerase
  10303..10458   +  CDS            lacZα (fragment): LacZα fragment of β-galactosidase; lacZ fragment
  10463..10891   +  rep_origin     f1 ori (sequence partly withheld): f1 bacteriophage origin of replication; arrow indicates direction of (+) strand synthesis
  10944..11048   +  promoter       AmpR promoter: bla
  11049..11909   +  CDS            AmpR: β-lactamase; bla; confers resistance to ampicillin, carbenicillin, and related antibiotics
  12080..12668   +  rep_origin     ori: high-copy-number ColE1/pMB1/pBR322/pUC origin of replication
  12851..12943   +  CDS            lacI (fragment): lac repressor; lacI; The lac repressor binds to the lac operator to inhibit transcription in E. coli. This inhibition can be relieved by adding lactose or isopropyl-β-D-thiogalactopyranoside (IPTG).
  12956..12977   +  protein_bind   CAP binding site: CAP binding activates transcription in the presence of cAMP. E. coli catabolite activator protein
  12992..13022   +  promoter       lac promoter: promoter for the E. coli lac operon
  13026..13048   +  protein_bind   lac operator (fragment): The lac repressor binds to the lac operator to inhibit transcription in E. coli. This inhibition can be relieved by adding lactose or isopropyl-β-D-thiogalactopyranoside (IPTG). lac repressor encoded by lacI
  13091..13109   +  promoter       T3 promoter: promoter for bacteriophage T3 RNA polymerase
