[The description below was written by a language model from this plasmid's Addgene catalogue record and pLannotate feature annotations shown in this document.]
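Description:
TFORF2679 is a lentiviral mammalian expression plasmid built on the pLX_TRC317 backbone and carrying the human PEG3 open reading frame. It belongs to a barcoded transcription factor ORF collection. It is propagated in E. coli through a high-copy ColE1/pUC-type origin with ampicillin resistance (AmpR), and the backbone also retains an f1 origin and remnants of a lac/lacZα cloning region flanked by T7 and T3 promoters. The depositor notes that recombination of the plasmid can occur, which is a common issue for LTR-containing vectors with large inserts.

The viral portion has a third-generation, self-inactivating layout. An RSV promoter drives a truncated HIV-1 5' LTR, followed by the Ψ packaging signal with a gag fragment, the Rev response element for Rev-dependent nuclear export of genomic RNA, a cPPT/CTS, a WPRE that enhances transcript expression, and a ΔU3 3' LTR followed by an SV40 polyadenylation signal.

Two expression units sit between the LTRs. An SV40 early promoter/origin drives puromycin N-acetyltransferase for selection of transduced cells. Downstream, the EF-1α promoter drives the PEG3 coding sequence, a paternally expressed zinc-finger protein annotated as involved in p53/BAX-linked apoptosis and NF-κB signalling. The ORF was made synthetically and corresponds to several listed RefSeq/Ensembl transcripts.

According to the record, each construct carries a unique 24-bp barcode, but this is not annotated in the feature table. It may lie in the short region between the ORF and WPRE, where only a small U6 promoter fragment is called. The barcode allows the overexpressed factor to be identified by sequencing in pooled screens, such as directed-differentiation screens.
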