Addgene plasmid #144143: TFORF2679
Purpose: Lentiviral vector for overexpressing transcription factor ORFs with unique 24-bp barcodes. Barcodes facilitate identification of transcription factors in pooled screens.
Depositing lab: Feng Zhang. Depositing organization: Broad Institute. Publication: A transcription factor atlas of directed differentiation. Joung J, Ma S, Tay T, Geiger-Schuller KR, Kirchgatterer PC, Verdine VK, Guo B, Arias-Garcia MA, Allen WE, Singh A, Kuksenko O, Abudayyeh OO, Gootenberg JS, Fu Z, Macrae RK, Buenrostro JD, Regev A, Zhang F. Cell. 2023 Jan 5;186(1):209-229.e26. doi: 10.1016/j.cell.2022.11.026. PubMed 36608654.
Backbone
  Vector backbone: pLX_TRC317
  Backbone manufacturer: Broad Institute Genetic Perturbation Platform
  Backbone size w/o insert (bp): 8264
  Vector type: Mammalian Expression, Lentiviral
  Selectable markers: Puromycin
Growth in bacteria
  Bacterial resistance: Ampicillin, 100 μg/mL
  Growth temperature: 37°C
  Growth strain: NEB Stable
  Copy number: High Copy
Gene/Insert
  Gene/Insert name: PEG3
  Species: H. sapiens (human)
  Insert size (bp): 4868
  Entrez Gene: PEG3 (a.k.a. PW1, ZKSCAN22, ZNF904, ZSCAN24)
  Promoter: EF1a
  Cloning method: Unknown
  Sequencing primers: 5′ GGGTGGAGACTGAAGTTAGGCCAG; 3′ CACATAGCGTAAAAGGAGCAACATAG
Terms and licenses: Academic/Nonprofit Terms; Industry Terms: Not Available to Industry
Depositor comments: NM_001146186,NM_006210,NM_001146184,ENST00000326441 . The transcription factor ORF portion of this plasmid was synthesized by Genewiz. Please test multiple small colonies in case of plasmid recombination. To make this collection available in a timely manner, a portion of this collection was not fully sequenced by Addgene. If an Addgene verified full plasmid sequence is not available, please contact us prior to placing an order to request the full sequence.
How to cite: TFORF2679 was a gift from Feng Zhang (Addgene plasmid # 144143 ; http://n2t.net/addgene:144143 ; RRID:Addgene_144143)
