>Addgene plasmid #144143 | TFORF2679 | depositor partial sequence | sequence record 284553 | Insert
ACCGCCACCATGCTGCCTCCAAAGCACTTGTCTGCCACCAAACCTAAGAAGTCCTGGGCCCCAAATCTGT
ATGAGCTAGACAGTGACTTGACTAAGGAGCCGGATGTCATCATAGGAGAAGGTCCAACTGACTCTGAGTT
TTTTCATCAGAGGTTTCGGAACCTAATCTATGTGGAATTTGTTGGGCCTCGGAAGACCCTGATCAAACTC
CGAAACCTCTGCCTCGATTGGTTGCAGCCGGAGACCCGCACCAAGGAGGAGATCATCGAGCTCTTGGTCC
TTGAGCAGTACCTGACCATCATCCCTGAAAAGCTCAAGCCTTGGGTGCGAGCAAAAAAGCCGGAGAACTG
TGAGAAGCTCGTCACTCTGCTGGAGAATTACAAGGAGATGTACCAACCAGAAGACGACAACAACAGTGAC
GTGACCAGCGACGACGACATGACCCGGAACAGAAGAGAGTCCTCACCACCTCACTCAGTCCATTCTTTCA
GTGACCGGGACTGGGACCGGAGGGGCAGAAGCAGAGACATGGAGCCACGAGACCGCTGGTCCCACACCAG
GAACCCAAGAAGCAGGATGCCTCCGCGGGATCTTTCCCTTCCTGTGGTGGCGAAAACAAGCTTTGAAATG
GACAGAGAGGACGACAGGGACTCCAGGGCTTATGAGTCCCGATCTCAGGATGCTGAATCATACCAAAATG
TGGTGGACCTCGCTGAGGACAGGAAACCTCACAACACAATCCAGGACAACATGGAAAACTACAGGAAGCT
GCTCTCCCTCGTGCAGCTTGCTGAAGACGATGGCCACTCCCACATGACGCAGGGCCACTCATCAAGATCC
AAGAGAAGTGCCTACCCAAGCACCAGTCGAGGTCTAAAAACTATGCCTGAAGCCAAAAAATCAACCCACC
GGCGGGGGATTTGTGAAGATGAATCTTCCCACGGAGTGATAATGGAAAAATTCATCAAGGATGTGTCACG
CAGTTCCAAATCGGGAAGAGCAAGGGAGTCAAGCGACCGGTCACAGAGATTCCCCAGAATGTCAGATGAT
AACTGGAAGGACATTTCATTGAACAAGAGGGAGTCAGTGATCCAGCAGCGGGTTTATGAAGGGAATGCAT
TTAGGGGAGGCTTTAGGTTTAATTCAACCCTTGTTTCCAGAAAGAGAGTTCTTGAAAGAAAGAGGCGCTA
TCATTTTGACACAGATGGGAAGGGCTCGATTCACGATCAAAAAGGCTGTCCCAGGAAGAAGCCCTTTGAA
TGTGGTAGTGAGATGAGAAAAGCCATGAGCGTGAGCAGCCTGAGCAGCCTCAGCTCCCCCTCCTTTACCG
AGTCACAGCCAATTGATTTTGGGGCAATGCCATATGTATGTGATGAGTGTGGGAGGTCGTTCAGTGTCAT
CTCAGAATTTGTTGAGCACCAGATCATGCATACTAGAGAGAACCTCTATGAGTATGGTGAGTCCTTTATC
CACAGTGTGGCTGTCAGTGAAGTTCAGAAAAGTCAGGTTGGAGGGAAACGTTTTGAATGTAAGGACTGTG
GAGAGACCTTCAATAAGAGTGCCGCCTTGGCTGAACATCGGAAGATTCATGCTAGAGGTTATCTTGTGGA
ATGTAAGAATCAGGAATGTGAGGAAGCCTTCATGCCTAGCCCCACCTTTAGTGAGCTTCAGAAAATATAT
GGCAAAGACAAATTCTACGAGTGCAGGGTGTGTAAGGAAACCTTCCTTCATAGTTCTGCCCTGATTGAGC
ACCAGAAAATCCACTTTGGGGATGACAAAGATAATGAGCGTGAACATGAACGTGAACGTGAACGTGAGCG
CGGGGAAACCTTTAGGCCCAGCCCAGCCCTTAATGAGTTTCAGAAAATGTATGGTAAAGAGAAAATGTAC
GAATGTAAGGTGTGTGGGGAGACTTTCCTTCATAGCTCATCCCTGAAAGAACATCAGAAAATCCATACTA
GAGGGAACCCATTTGAAAACAAGGGTAAAGTGTGTGAGGAAACCTTTATTCCTGGTCAGTCCCTTAAAAG
GCGTCAGAAAACTTACAATAAGGAGAAGCTCTGTGACTTTACAGATGGCCGGGATGCCTTCATGCAAAGC
TCAGAGCTCAGTGAGCATCAGAAAATTCATTCTCGAAAGAACCTCTTTGAAGGCAGAGGGTATGAGAAAT
CTGTCATTCATAGTGGGCCATTCACTGAATCTCAGAAGAGTCATACTATAACAAGACCTCTTGAAAGTGA
TGAGGACGAAAAGGCGTTCACCATTAGCTCTAACCCCTATGAAAACCAGAAGATTCCCACTAAGGAAAAT
GTCTATGAGGCAAAATCATATGAGAGGTCTGTTATTCATAGCTTAGCCTCTGTGGAAGCTCAGAAAAGTC
ACAGTGTAGCAGGGCCCAGTAAACCAAAAGTAATGGCAGAGTCTACCATTCAGAGCTTCGATGCTATCAA
CCATCAGAGAGTTCGTGCTGGAGGGAACACCTCTGAAGGAAGGGAATACAGTAGGTCTGTTATCCATAGC
TTAGTGGCTTCCAAACCTCCAAGAAGTCACAATGGAAATGAATTGGTGGAATCTAATGAGAAGGGAGAAT
CCTCCATTTATATCTCAGACCTTAATGATAAGCGACAGAAGATTCCTGCCAGAGAGAACCCTTGTGAAGG
GGGCAGTAAGAATCGCAACTATGAAGACTCTGTCATACAGAGTGTATTCCGTGCCAAACCTCAGAAAAGT
GTTCCTGGAGAGGGATCTGGTGAGTTTAAGAAGGATGGCGAATTCTCTGTTCCCAGCTCAAATGTCCGTG
AATACCAGAAGGCTCGTGCTAAAAAGAAATACATTGAGCATAGGAGCAATGAGACCTCTGTAATTCACTC
TCTGCCTTTTGGTGAACAAACATTTCGCCCTCGAGGGATGCTCTATGAATGTCAGGAGTGTGGGGAGTGC
TTTGCTCATAGCTCTGACCTCACTGAGCACCAGAAGATTCATGATAGGGAGAAGCCCTCTGGAAGCAGAA
ACTATGAATGGTCTGTCATTCGCAGCTTGGCCCCTACTGACCCTCAAACAAGTTACGCCCAAGAGCAGTA
TGCTAAAGAGCAAGCGCGGAACAAATGTAAGGACTTCAGACAATTTTTTGCTACCAGCGAAGACCTCAAC
ACAAACCAGAAAATCTATGACCAAGAGAAGTCTCATGGCGAGGAGTCTCAAGGCGAGAATACTGATGGGG
AGGAGACCCACAGCGAGGAGACCCATGGTCAGGAGACAATTGAAGACCCTGTCATTCAAGGCTCAGACAT
GGAAGACCCTCAGAAGGATGACCCTGATGACAAAATCTATGAATGTGAGGACTGTGGCCTGGGCTTTGTG
GATCTCACAGACCTCACAGACCATCAGAAAGTCCACAGCAGGAAGTGCCTGGTTGACAGTCGGGAGTACA
CACATTCTGTAATTCACACCCATTCCATCAGCGAGTATCAGAGAGATTACACTGGAGAGCAGCTGTATGA
ATGTCCAAAGTGTGGGGAATCTTTTATTCATAGCTCATTCCTTTTCGAGCATCAGAGAATCCATGAACAA
GACCAGTTGTATTCCATGAAGGGGTGTGATGATGGTTTTATTGCCCTCTTGCCCATGAAGCCACGGAGGA
ATCGTGCTGCAGAGAGGAATCCTGCTCTTGCTGGGTCGGCCATTCGATGCCTTTTGTGTGGACAAGGCTT
CATTCATAGCTCTGCCCTTAATGAGCATATGAGACTTCATAGGGAAGATGATTTACTGGAGCAGAGCCAG
ATGGCTGAGGAAGCTATCATTCCAGGCTTAGCCCTCACTGAGTTTCAGAGAAGTCAGACCGAAGAGAGAC
TCTTTGAATGTGCAGTCTGTGGAGAATCTTTCGTCAACCCAGCAGAACTTGCAGATCACGTAACTGTTCA
TAAGAATGAGCCCTATGAGTACGGGTCCTCCTATACTCACACCTCATTTCTTACTGAGCCCCTCAAAGGA
GCTATACCATTCTATGAATGCAAGGATTGTGGTAAGTCCTTTATTCATAGCACAGTCCTCACTAAACATA
AGGAGCTTCATCTGGAAGAAGAAGAAGAAGATGAAGCAGCAGCAGCTGCAGCAGCAGCAGCCCAGGAAGT
TGAAGCCAATGTCCATGTTCCACAAGTAGTTCTGAGGATTCAGGGCTTAAACGTAGAGGCTGCTGAGCCA
GAAGTGGAGGCTGCCGAGCCAGAAGTGGAGGCTGCTGAGCCAGAAGTGGAGGCTGCTGAGCCAAACGGAG
AGGCTGAAGGGCCAGATGGAGAGGCTGCAGAGCCCATTGGAGAGGCTGGACAGCCAAATGGAGAGGCCGA
GCAGCCAAATGGGGATGCTGATGAGCCAGATGGTGCAGGTATTGAAGACCCAGAAGAAAGAGCTGAAGAG
CCAGAGGGAAAAGCTGAAGAGCCAGAGGGAGATGCCGACGAGCCTGACGGTGTGGGAATTGAAGACCCAG
AAGAAGGTGAAGATCAAGAGATTCAGGTAGAAGAACCATACTATGACTGCCATGAATGCACAGAAACCTT
CACTTCCAGCACAGCATTCAGTGAACACCTGAAAACTCATGCCAGCATGATCATATTTGAGCCTGCAAAT
GCCTTTGGGGAGTGCTCAGGCTACATCGAACGTGCCAGCACCAGCACAGGTGGTGCCAATCAAGCTGATG
AGAAGTACTTCAAATGTGACGTCTGTGGGCAGCTCTTCAATGACCGCCTGTCCCTCGCCAGACACCAGAA
TACCCACACTGGCTAGTAATGAACTAGTCCGTAACTTGAAAGTATTTCGATTTCTTGGCTTTATATATCT
TGTGGAAAGGACGACTGGTGGACGTGTGCGGTTATGGT
