>Addgene plasmid #144143 | TFORF2679 | depositor partial sequence | sequence record 284554 | Barcode
CTGGTGGACGTGTGCGGTTATGGT
